>Addgene plasmid #122261 | pRPLC | addgene full sequence | sequence record 325870 | Addgene NGS Result
TGACAGCTAGCTCAGTCCTAGGTATAATGCTAGCAAAGAGGAGAAATACTAGAGATGGCCTTGGTTGACG
GTTTTCTTGAGCTGGAACGCTCAAGTGGAAAATTGGAGTGGAGCGCCATCCTCCAGAAGATGGCGAGCGA
CCTTGGATTCTCGAAGATCCTGTTCGGCCTGTTGCCTAAGGACAGCCAGGACTACGAGAACGCCTTCATC
GTCGGCAACTACCCGGCCGCCTGGCGCGAGCATTACGACCGGGCTGGCTACGCGCGGGTCGACCCGACGG
TCAGTCACTGTACCCAGAGCGTACTGCCGATTTTCTGGGAACCGTCCATCTACCAGACGCGAAAGCAGCA
CGAGTTCTTCGAGGAAGCCTCGGCCGCCGGCCTGGTGTATGGGCTGACCATGCCGCTGCATGGTGCTCGC
GGCGAACTCGGCGCGCTGAGCCTCAGCGTGGAAGCGGAAAACCGGGCCGAGGCCAACCGTTTCATAGAGT
CGGTCCTGCCGACCCTGTGGATGCTCAAGGACTACGCACTGCAAAGCGGTGCCGGACTGGCCTTCGAACA
TCCGGTCAGCAAACCGGTGGTTCTGACCAGCCGGGAGAAGGAAGTGTTGCAGTGGTGCGCCATCGGCAAG
ACCAGTTGGGAGATATCGGTTATCTGCAACTGCTCGGAAGCCAATGTGAACTTCCATATGGGAAATATTC
GGCGGAAGTTCGGTGTGACCTCCCGCCGCGTAGCGGCCATTATGGCCGTTAATTTGGGTCTTATTACTCT
CTAATAATACTAGAGCCAGGCATCAAATAAAACGAAAGGCCCAGTCTTTCGACTGAGCCTTTCGTTTTAT
TTGATGCCTGGAGATCCTTACTCGAGTTTGGATCCTTAAGCACCGGTGGAGTGACGACCTTCAGCACGTT
CGTACTGTTCAACGATGGTGTAGTCTTCGTTGTGAGSTGATATCSCKCGCCGCAGCCGAACGCCCTAGGT
ATAAACGCAGAAAGGCCCACCCGAAGGTGAGCCAGTGTGACTCTAGTAGAGAGCGTTCACCGACAAACAA
CAGATAAAACGAAAGGCCCAGTCTTTCGACTGAGCCTTTCGTTTTATTTGATGCCTGGAGATCCTTACTC
GAGTTTGGATCCTTAAGCACCGGTGGAGTGACGACCTTCAGCACGTTCGTACTGTTCAACGATGGTGTAG
TCTTCGTTGTGGGAGGTGATGTCCAGTTTGATGTCGGTTTTGTAAGCACCCGGCAGCTGAACCGGTTTTT
TAGCCATGTAGGTGGTTTTAACTTCAGCGTCGTAGTGACCACCGTCTTTCAGTTTCAGACGCATTTTGAT
TTCACCTTTCAGAGCACCGTCTTCCGGGTACATACGTTCGGTGGAAGCTTCCCAACCCATGGTTTTTTTC
TGCATAACCGGACCGTCGGACGGGAAGTTGGTACCACGCAGTTTAACTTTGTAGATGAACTCACCGTCTT
GCAGGGAGGAGTCCTGGGTAACGGTAACAACACCACCGTCTTCGAAGTTCATAACACGTTCCCATTTGAA
ACCTTCCGGGAAGGACAGTTTCAGGTAGTCCGGGATGTCAGCCGGGTGTTTAACGTAAGCTTTGGAACCG
TACTGGAACTGCGGGGACAGGATGTCCCAAGCGAACGGCAGCGGACCACCTTTGGTAACTTTCAGTTTAG
CGGTCTGGGTACCTTCGTACGGACGACCTTCACCTTCACCTTCGATTTCGAACTCGTGACCGTTAACGGA
ACCTTCCATACGAACTTTGAAACGCATGAACTCTTTGATAACGTCTTCGCTACTCGCCATATGTATATCT
CCTTCTTAAAAGATCTTTTGAATTCCCAAAAAAACGGGTATGGAGAAACAGTACATGGACTAAAGGCTAC
CCGTCAGGTAGAATCCGCTAATCTTATGGATAAAAATGCTATGGCATAGCAAAGTGTGACGCCGTGCAAA
TAATCAATGTGGACTTTTCTGCCGTGATTATAGACACTTTTGTTACGCGTTTTTGTCATGGCTTTGGTCC
CGCTTTGTTACAGAATGCTTTTAATAAGCGGGGTTACCGGTTTGGTTAGCGAGAAGAGCCAGTAAAAGAC
GCAGTGACGGCAATGTCTGATGCAATATGGACAATTGGTTTCTTCTCTGAATGGCGGGAGTATGAAAAGT
ATGGCTGAAGCGCAAAATGATCCCCTGCTGCCGGGATACTCGTTTAATGCCCATCTGGTGGCGGGTTTAA
CGCCGATTGAGGCCAACGGTTATCTCGATTTTTTTATCGACCGACCGCTGGGAATGAAAGGTTATATTCT
CAATCTCACCATTCGCGGTCAGGGGGTGGTGAAAAATCAGGGACGAGAATTTGTTTGCCGACCGGGTGAT
ATTTTGCTGTTCCCGCCAGGAGAGATTCATCACTACGGTCGTCATCCGGAGGCTCGCGAATGGTATCACC
AGTGGGTTTACTTTCGTCCGCGCGCCTACTGGCATGAATGGCTTAACTGGCCGTCAATATTTGCCAATAC
GGGGTTCTTTCGCCCGGATGAAGCGCACCAGCCGCATTTCAGCGACCTGTTTGGGCAAATCATTAACGCC
GGGCAAGGGGAAGGGCGCTATTCGGAGCTGCTGGCGATAAATCTGCTTGAGCAATTGTTACTGCGGCGCA
TGGAAGCGATTAACGAGTCGCTCCATCCACCGATGGATAATCGGGTACGCGAGGCTTGTCAGTACATCAG
CGATCACCTGGCAGACAGCAATTTTGATATCGCCAGCGTCGCACAGCATGTTTGCTTGTCGCCGTCGCGT
CTGTCACATCTTTTCCGCCAGCAGTTAGGGATTAGCGTCTTAAGCTGGCGCGAGGACCAACGTATCAGCC
AGGCGAAGCTGCTTTTGAGCACCACCCGGATGCCTATCGCCACCGTCGGTCGCAATGTTGGTTTTGACGA
TCAACTCTATTTCTCGCGGGTATTTAAAAAATGCACCGGGGCCAGCCCGAGCGAGTTCCGTGCCGGTTGT
GAAGAAAAAGTGAATGATGTAGCCGTCAAGTTGTCATAAGACGTCGGAATTGCCAGCTGGGGCGCCCTCT
GGTAAGGTTGGGAAGCCCTGCAAAGTAAACTGGATGGCTTTCTTGCCGCCAAGGATCTGATGGCGCAGGG
GATCATGATCTGATCAAGAGACAGGATGAGGATCGTTTCGCATGATTGAACAAGATGGATTGCACGCAGG
TTCTCCGGCCGCTTGGGTGGAGAGGCTATTCGGCTATGACTGGGCACAACAGACAATCGGCTGCTCTGAT
GCCGCCGTGTTCCGGCTGTCAGCGCAGGGGCGCCCGGTTCTTTTTGTCAAGACCGACCTGTCCGGTGCCC
TGAATGAACTGCAGGACGAGGCAGCGCGGCTATCGTGGCTGGCCACGACGGGCGTTCCTTGCGCAGCTGT
GCTCGACGTTGTCACTGAAGCGGGAAGGGACTGGCTGCTATTGGGCGAAGTGCCGGGGCAGGATCTCCTG
TCATCTCACCTTGCTCCTGCCGAGAAAGTATCCATCATGGCTGATGCAATGCGGCGGCTGCATACGCTTG
ATCCGGCTACCTGCCCATTCGACCACCAAGCGAAACATCGCATCGAGCGAGCACGTACTCGGATGGAAGC
CGGTCTTGTCGATCAGGATGATCTGGACGAAGAGCATCAGGGGCTCGCGCCAGCCGAACTGTTCGCCAGG
CTCAAGGCGCGCATGCCCGACGGCGAGGATCTCGTCGTGACCCATGGCGATGCCTGCTTGCCGAATATCA
TGGTGGAAAATGGCCGCTTTTCTGGATTCATCGACTGTGGCCGGCTGGGTGTGGCGGACCGCTATCAGGA
CATAGCGTTGGCTACCCGTGATATTGCTGAAGAGCTTGGCGGCGAATGGGCTGACCGCTTCCTCGTGCTT
TACGGTATCGCCGCTCCCGATTCGCAGCGCATCGCCTTCTATCGCCTTCTTGACGAGTTCTTCTGAGCGG
GACTCTGGGGTTCGAGAGCTCGCTTGGACTCCTGTTGATAGATCCAGTAATGACCTCAGAACTCCATCTG
GATTTGTTCAGAACGCTCGGTTGCCGCCGGGCGTTTTTTATTGGTGAGAATCCAAGCACTAGTCATGACC
AAAATCCCTTAACGTGAGTTTTCGTTCCACTGAGCGTCAGACCCCGTAGAAAAGATCAAAGGATCTTCTT
GAGATCCTTTTTTTCTGCGCGTAATCTGCTGCTTGCAAACAAAAAAACCACCGCTACCAGCGGTGGTTTG
TTTGCCGGATCAAGAGCTACCAACTCTTTTTCCGAAGGTAACTGGCTTCAGCAGAGCGCAGATACCAAAT
ACTGTCCTTCTAGTGTAGCCGTAGTTAGGCCACCACTTCAAGAACTCTGTAGCACCGCCTACATACCTCG
CTCTGCTAATCCTGTTACCAGTGGCTGCTGCCAGTGGCGATAAGTCGTGTCTTACCGGGTTGGACTCAAG
ACGATAGTTACCGGATAAGGCGCAGCGGTCGGGCTGAACGGGGGGTTCGTGCACACAGCCCAGCTTGGAG
CGAACGACCTACACCGAACTGAGATACCTACAGCGTGAGCTATGAGAAAGCGCCACGCTTCCCGAAGGGA
GAAAGGCGGACAGGTATCCGGTAAGCGGCAGGGTCGGAACAGGAGAGCGCACGAGGGAGCTTCCAGGGGG
AAACGCCTGGTATCTTTATAGTCCTGTCGGGTTTCGCCACCTCTGACTTGAGCGTCGATTTTTGTGATGC
TCGTCAGGGGGGCGGAGCCTATGGAAAAACGCCAGCAACGCGGCCTTTTTACGGTTCCTGGCCTTTTGCT
GGCCTTTTGCTCACATGTTCTTTCCTGCGTTATCCCCTGATTCTGTGGATAACCGTATTACCGCCTTTGA
GTGAGCTGATACCGCTCGCCGCAGCCGAACGCCCTAGGTATAAACGCAGAAAGGCCCACCCGAAGGTGAG
CCAGTGTGACTCTAGTAGAGAGCGTTCACCGACAAACAACAGATAAAACGAAAGGCCCAGTCTTTCGACT
GAGCCTTTCGTTTTATTTGATGCCTGGAGATCCTTACTCGAGTTTGGATCCTTAAGCACCGGTGGAGTGA
CGACCTTCAGCACGTTCGTACTGTTCAACGATGGTGTAGTCTTCGTTGTGGGAGGTGATGTCCAGTTTGA
TGTCGGTTTTGTAAGCACCCGGCAGCTGAACCGGTTTTTTAGCCATGTAGGTGGTTTTAACTTCAGCGTC
GTAGTGACCACCGTCTTTCAGTTTCAGACGCATTTTGATTTCACCTTTCAGAGCACCGTCTTCCGGGTAC
ATACGTTCGGTGGAAGCTTCCCAACCCATGGTTTTTTTCTGCATAACCGGACCGTCGGACGGGAAGTTGG
TACCACGCAGTTTAACTTTGTAGATGAACTCACCGTCTTGCAGGGAGGAGTCCTGGGTAACGGTAACAAC
ACCACCGTCTTCGAAGTTCATAACACGTTCCCATTTGAAACCTTCCGGGAAGGACAGTTTCAGGTAGTCC
GGGATGTCAGCCGGGTGTTTAACGTAAGCTTTGGAACCGTACTGGAACTGCGGGGACAGGATGTCCCAAG
CGAACGGCAGCGGACCACCTTTGGTAACTTTCAGTTTAGCGGTCTGGGTACCTTCGTACGGACGACCTTC
ACCTTCACCTTCGATTTCGAACTCGTGACCGTTAACGGAACCTTCCATACGAACTTTGAAACGCATGAAC
TCTTTGATAACGTCTTCGCTACTCGCCATATGTATATCTCCTTCTTAAACATGGACTAAAGGCTACCTGA
AGAATTTATGCAAATTTCATAATTTTATAACTAGCAAATGAGATAGATTTCGGTGAACCAGATCCC
Features (pLannotate 1.2.2; 16 found; start..end, strand, type, name):
      1..34      +  promoter       J23119 promoter: bacterial promoter (Registry of Standard Biological Parts BBa J23119)
     55..771     +  CDS            lasR: LASR_PSEAE - Experimental evidence at protein level: Swiss-Prot protein existence level 1. Transcriptional activator of elastase structural gene (LasB). Binds to the PAI autoinducer. From Pseudomonas aeruginosa (strain ATCC 15692 / DSM 22644 / CIP 104116 / JCM 14847 / LMG 12228 / 1C / PRS 101 / PAO1).
    797..843     -  terminator     rrnB T1 terminator: transcription terminator T1 from the E. coli rrnB gene
    876..944     -  CDS            mRFP1 (fragment): monomeric derivative of DsRed (Campbell et al., 2002)
    986..1013    -  terminator     T7Te terminator: phage T7 early transcription terminator
   1029..1100    -  terminator     rrnB T1 terminator: transcription terminator T1 from the E. coli rrnB gene
   1133..1810    -  CDS            mRFP1: monomeric derivative of DsRed (Campbell et al., 2002)
   1892..2144    -  promoter       araBAD promoter (fragment): araBAD; promoter of the L-arabinose operon of E. coli; the araC regulatory gene is transcribed in the opposite direction (Guzman et al., 1995)
   2171..3049    +  CDS            araC: L-arabinose regulatory protein; araC
   3056..3160    +  CDS            tnpA (fragment): TN5P_ECOLX - Also known as tnp. Experimental evidence at protein level: Swiss-Prot protein existence level 1. Mediates transposition of transposon Tn5 by a 'cut and paste' mechanism. First, the monomeric transposase binds the 19 bp inverted DNA repeats flanking the transposon. Then, dimerization of the DNA- bound transposase creates a synaptic DNA complex. After nicking of the first DNA strand, excision of the transposon proceeds through a series of intermediates. The transposase then mediates the insertion of the transposon at a new site by strand transfer. The activity of the wild- type tran
   3192..3983    +  CDS            neo: KKA2_KLEPN - Also known as kan, nptII. Experimental evidence at protein level: Swiss-Prot protein existence level 1. Resistance to kanamycin, neomycin, paromomycin, ribostamycin, butirosin and gentamicin B. From Klebsiella pneumoniae.
   4017..4111    +  terminator     lambda t0 terminator: transcription terminator from phage lambda
   4199..4787    +  rep_origin     ori: high-copy-number ColE1/pMB1/pBR322/pUC origin of replication
   4945..4972    -  terminator     T7Te terminator: phage T7 early transcription terminator
   4988..5059    -  terminator     rrnB T1 terminator: transcription terminator T1 from the E. coli rrnB gene
   5092..5769    -  CDS            mRFP1: monomeric derivative of DsRed (Campbell et al., 2002)
