[The description below was written by a language model from this plasmid's Addgene catalogue record and pLannotate feature annotations shown in this document.]
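Description:
pRPLC is a synthetic-biology plasmid for Escherichia coli built by Gibson cloning on the pBbE8k BglBrick-style backbone. That backbone contributes a ColE1/pMB1-family origin of replication, a kanamycin resistance gene (neo/nptII, followed by the lambda t0 terminator), and the araC regulator with its divergent araBAD promoter region. The catalogue lists the plasmid as low copy, whereas the automated annotation labels the origin generically as a high-copy ColE1/pUC type. The record does not resolve this difference.

The payload consists of two reporter units and a regulator cassette. In one unit, a chimeric promoter named pBRBAD drives mRFP1 through the rbsD ribosome binding site and ends in a double terminator (B0015, annotated as rrnB T1 plus T7Te). The feature table picks this promoter up as an araBAD promoter fragment. In the second unit, a chimeric pBRlasI promoter drives another full-length mRFP1 copy with the same RBS and terminator arrangement, although pBRlasI itself is not annotated in the feature table. LasR, the Pseudomonas aeruginosa quorum-sensing activator that binds its acyl-homoserine lactone autoinducer, is expressed constitutively from an Anderson-family promoter. The purpose line calls this promoter J23108 with rbs34, while the annotation software matched it to the closely related J23119. A short mRFP1 fragment near an additional rrnB T1 terminator appears to be a cloning remnant.

With AraC and LasR both supplied, arabinose and the Las autoinducer should each be able to induce red fluorescence from their respective promoters. The associated publication concerns chimeric ligand- and light-responsive promoters for dynamic control of bacterial gene expression, but no light-sensing component is annotated on this plasmid, and the record does not state its exact experimental role.
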