Addgene plasmid #122261: pRPLC
Purpose: pBRBAD-rbsD-RFP-B0015- B0015-LasR-rbs34-J23108-pBRlasI-rbsD-RFP- B0015
Depositing lab: Chueh Loo Poh. Depositing organization: National University of Singapore. Publication: Programming the Dynamic Control of Bacterial Gene Expression with a Chimeric Ligand- and Light-Based Promoter System. Jayaraman P, Yeoh JW, Zhang J, Poh CL. ACS Synth Biol. 2018 Nov 16;7(11):2627-2639. doi: 10.1021/acssynbio.8b00280. Epub 2018 Nov 6. PubMed 30359530.
Backbone
  Vector backbone: pBbE8k
  Vector type: Synthetic Biology
Growth in bacteria
  Bacterial resistance: Kanamycin, 50 μg/mL
  Growth temperature: 37°C
  Growth strain: NEB Stable
  Copy number: Low Copy
Gene/Insert
  Gene/Insert name: pBRBAD, pBRlasI
  Species: Synthetic
  Cloning method: Gibson Cloning
  Sequencing primers: 5′ Unknown
Terms and licenses: Academic/Nonprofit Terms; Industry Terms: Not Available to Industry
How to cite: pRPLC was a gift from Chueh Loo Poh (Addgene plasmid # 122261 ; http://n2t.net/addgene:122261 ; RRID:Addgene_122261)
